Addgene plasmid #48279: pBAD His6 TEV LIC transfer vector (8BT)
Purpose: (Empty Backbone)
Depositing lab: Scott Gradia.
Backbone
  Vector backbone: pBAD
  Backbone size (bp): 5742
  Vector type: Bacterial Expression
  Tag / fusion protein: His6 (N terminal on backbone)
Growth in bacteria
  Bacterial resistance: Ampicillin, 100 μg/mL
  Growth temperature: 37°C
  Growth strain: XL1 Blue
  Copy number: Low Copy
Gene/Insert
  Gene/Insert name: None
Terms and licenses: Academic/Nonprofit Terms; Industry Terms: Not Available to Industry
Depositor comments: This plasmid is an empty vector. Your gene can be inserted via LIC cloning. 8-series vectors are induced with L-arabinose for tighter control of expression. Glucose can be added to the medium to further inhibit leaky expression. The plasmid can be expressed in any E. coli line that lacks proteases.8BT adds a TEV-cleavable His6 tag to the N-terminus of your protein. To clone into this vector, add LIC v1 tags to the 5' end of your PCR primers. Forward - 5'TACTTCCAATCCAATGCA3' Reverse - 5'TTATCCACTTCCAATGTTATTA3' Linearize the plasmid with SspI and gel purify.When digesting the DNA with T4 polymerase, use dCTP for insert and dGTP for vector. This vector is a transfer vector that can be used in conjunction with the 8D destination vector to create a polycistronic construct. More information on this vector can be found through http://qb3.berkeley.edu/qb3/macrolab/
How to cite: pBAD His6 TEV LIC transfer vector (8BT) was a gift from Scott Gradia (Addgene plasmid # 48279)
