[The description below was written by a language model from this plasmid's Addgene catalogue record and the feature table of its GenBank file.]
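Description:
pBAD His6 TEV LIC transfer vector (8BT) is an empty 5,742 bp bacterial expression backbone of the pBAD family, designed to receive a gene of interest by ligation-independent cloning (LIC) and to express it in E. coli under arabinose control. It replicates from a ColE1/pMB1-type origin accompanied by the pBR322 bom region and the rop gene, whose product holds copy number down, consistent with the low-copy designation in the catalogue entry. Selection is by ampicillin through a beta-lactamase gene driven by its own promoter. The two annotated sequence records held for this plasmid show the same feature set in opposite orientations with different start points, so they appear to describe the same molecule.

The expression cassette consists of the araBAD promoter with the divergently transcribed araC regulator, followed by the efficient ribosome binding site from bacteriophage T7 gene 10, a 6xHis affinity tag, a TEV protease recognition site and, further downstream, the rrnB T1 terminator. No insert is present. A coding sequence amplified with the appropriate LIC v1 overhangs is annealed into the SspI-linearised vector after T4 polymerase treatment, placing it in frame behind the tag so that the product carries an N-terminal His6 tag that TEV protease can remove after purification. Induction with L-arabinose gives tighter control of expression than many other systems, and glucose can be added to suppress leaky transcription further. The depositor notes that any protease-deficient E. coli strain is suitable for expression. As a transfer vector, 8BT is also intended to be used with the companion 8D destination vector to assemble polycistronic constructs for co-expression of several proteins.
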