LOCUS       Exported 5742 bp ds-DNA circular SYN 12-MAY-2021
DEFINITION  synthetic circular DNA
ACCESSION   .
VERSION     .
KEYWORDS    pBAD His6 TEV LIC transfer vector (8BT)
SOURCE      synthetic DNA construct
  ORGANISM  synthetic DNA construct
REFERENCE   1 (bases 1 to 5742)
  TITLE     8-series E. coli arabinose expression vectors
  JOURNAL   Unpublished
REFERENCE   2 (bases 1 to 5742)
  AUTHORS   .
  TITLE     Direct Submission
  JOURNAL   Exported May 12, 2021 from SnapGene Server 1.1.58
            http://www.snapgene.com
FEATURES             Location/Qualifiers
     source          1..5742
                     /organism="synthetic DNA construct"
                     /mol_type="other DNA"
     primer_bind     complement(46..65)
                     /label=Amp-R
                     /note="Ampicillin resistance gene, reverse primer"
     rep_origin      858..1446
                     /direction=RIGHT
                     /label=ori
                     /note="high-copy-number ColE1/pMB1/pBR322/pUC origin of
                     replication"
     primer_bind     1347..1366
                     /label=pBR322ori-F
                     /note="pBR322 origin, forward primer"
     primer_bind     1600..1617
                     /label=L4440
                     /note="L4440 vector, forward primer"
     misc_feature    1632..1772
                     /label=bom
                     /note="basis of mobility region from pBR322"
     primer_bind     complement(1698..1717)
                     /label=pRS-marker
                     /note="pRS vectors, use to sequence yeast selectable
                     marker"
     primer_bind     1858..1880
                     /label=pGEX 3'
                     /note="pGEX vectors, reverse primer"
     CDS             complement(1874..2065)
                     /codon_start=1
                     /gene="rop"
                     /product="Rop protein, which maintains plasmids at low copy
                     number"
                     /label=rop
                     /translation="MTKQEKTALNMARFIRSQTLTLLEKLNELDADEQADICESLHDHA
                     DELYRSCLARFGDDGENL"
     primer_bind     3523..3542
                     /label=pBRrevBam
                     /note="pBR322 vectors, tet region, downstream of BamHI,
                     reverse primer"
     CDS             complement(3701..4579)
                     /codon_start=1
                     /gene="araC"
                     /product="L-arabinose regulatory protein"
                     /label=araC
                     /translation="MAEAQNDPLLPGYSFNAHLVAGLTPIEANGYLDFFIDRPLGMKGY
                     ILNLTIRGQGVVKNQGREFVCRPGDILLFPPGEIHHYGRHPEAREWYHQWVYFRPRAYW
                     HEWLNWPSIFANTGFFRPDEAHQPHFSDLFGQIINAGQGEGRYSELLAINLLEQLLLRR
                     MEAINESLHPPMDNRVREACQYISDHLADSNFDIASVAQHVCLSPSRLSHLFRQQLGIS
                     VLSWREDQRISQAKLLLSTTRMPIATVGRNVGFDDQLYFSRVFKKCTGASPSEFRAGCE
                     EKVNDVAVKLS"
     promoter        4606..4890
                     /gene="araBAD"
                     /label=araBAD promoter
                     /note="promoter of the L-arabinose operon of E. coli; the
                     araC regulatory gene is transcribed in the opposite
                     direction (Guzman et al., 1995)"
     primer_bind     4813..4832
                     /label=pBAD Forward
                     /note="For vectors with E. coli araBAD promoter, forward
                     primer"
     RBS             4953..4975
                     /note="efficient ribosome binding site from bacteriophage
                     T7 gene 10 (Olins and Rangwala, 1989)"
     CDS             4995..5012
                     /codon_start=1
                     /product="6xHis affinity tag"
                     /label=6xHis
                     /translation="HHHHHH"
     CDS             5013..5033
                     /codon_start=1
                     /product="tobacco etch virus (TEV) protease recognition and
                     cleavage site"
                     /label=TEV site
                     /translation="ENLYFQS"
     primer_bind     complement(5123..5140)
                     /label=pBAD Reverse
                     /note="For vectors with E. coli araBAD promoter, reverse
                     primer"
     terminator      5293..5339
                     /label=rrnB T1 terminator
                     /note="transcription terminator T1 from the E. coli rrnB
                     gene"
     primer_bind     complement(5379..5397)
                     /label=pBRforEco
                     /note="pBR322 vectors, upsteam of EcoRI site, forward
                     primer"
     promoter        5465..5569
                     /gene="bla"
                     /label=AmpR promoter
     CDS             5570..688
                     /codon_start=1
                     /gene="bla"
                     /product="beta-lactamase"
                     /label=AmpR
                     /note="confers resistance to ampicillin, carbenicillin, and
                     related antibiotics"
                     /translation="MSIQHFRVALIPFFAAFCLPVFAHPETLVKVKDAEDQLGARVGYI
                     ELDLNSGKILESFRPEERFPMMSTFKVLLCGAVLSRVDAGQEQLGRRIHYSQNDLVEYS
                     PVTEKHLTDGMTVRELCSAAITMSDNTAANLLLTTIGGPKELTAFLHNMGDHVTRLDRW
                     EPELNEAIPNDERDTTMPAAMATTLRKLLTGELLTLASRQQLIDWMEADKVAGPLLRSA
                     LPAGWFIADKSGAGERGSRGIIAALGPDGKPSRIVVIYTTGSQATMDERNRQIAEIGAS
                     LIKHW"
ORIGIN
        1 tcgccccgaa gaacgttttc caatgatgag cacttttaaa gttctgctat gtggcgcggt
       61 attatcccgt gttgacgccg ggcaagagca actcggtcgc cgcatacact attctcagaa
      121 tgacttggtt gagtactcac cagtcacaga aaagcatctt acggatggca tgacagtaag
      181 agaattatgc agtgctgcca taaccatgag tgataacact gcggccaact tacttctgac
      241 aacgatcgga ggaccgaagg agctaaccgc ttttttgcac aacatggggg atcatgtaac
      301 tcgccttgat cgttgggaac cggagctgaa tgaagccata ccaaacgacg agcgtgacac
      361 cacgatgcct gcagcaatgg caacaacgtt gcgcaaacta ttaactggcg aactacttac
      421 tctagcttcc cggcaacaat taatagactg gatggaggcg gataaagttg caggaccact
      481 tctgcgctcg gcccttccgg ctggctggtt tattgctgat aaatctggag ccggtgagcg
      541 tgggtctcgc ggtatcattg cagcactggg gccagatggt aagccctccc gtatcgtagt
      601 tatctacacg acggggagtc aggcaactat ggatgaacga aatagacaga tcgctgagat
      661 aggtgcctca ctgattaagc attggtaacc cgggaccaag tttactcata tatactttag
      721 attgatttaa aacttcattt ttaatttaaa aggatctagg tgaagatcct ttttgataat
      781 ctcatgacca aaatccctta acgtgagttt tcgttccact gagcgtcaga ccccgtagaa
      841 aagatcaaag gatcttcttg agatcctttt tttctgcgcg taatctgctg cttgcaaaca
      901 aaaaaaccac cgctaccagc ggtggtttgt ttgccggatc aagagctacc aactcttttt
      961 ccgaaggtaa ctggcttcag cagagcgcag ataccaaata ctgtccttct agtgtagccg
     1021 tagttaggcc accacttcaa gaactctgta gcaccgccta catacctcgc tctgctaatc
     1081 ctgttaccag tggctgctgc cagtggcgat aagtcgtgtc ttaccgggtt ggactcaaga
     1141 cgatagttac cggataaggc gcagcggtcg ggctgaacgg ggggttcgtg cacacagccc
     1201 agcttggagc gaacgaccta caccgaactg agatacctac agcgtgagct atgagaaagc
     1261 gccacgcttc ccgaagggag aaaggcggac aggtatccgg taagcggcag ggtcggaaca
     1321 ggagagcgca cgagggagct tccaggggga aacgcctggt atctttatag tcctgtcggg
     1381 tttcgccacc tctgacttga gcgtcgattt ttgtgatgct cgtcaggggg gcggagccta
     1441 tggaaaaacg ccagcaacgc ggccttttta cggttcctgg ccttttgctg gccttttgct
     1501 cacatgttct ttcctgcgtt atcccctgat tctgtggata accgtattac cgcctttgag
     1561 tgagctgata ccgctcgccg cagccgaacg accgagcgca gcgagtcagt gagcgaggaa
     1621 gcggaagagc gcctgatgcg gtattttctc cttacgcatc tgtgcggtat ttcacaccgc
     1681 atatggtgca ctctcagtac aatctgctct gatgccgcat agttaagcca gtatacactc
     1741 cgctatcgct acgtgactgg gtcatggctg cgccccgaca cccgccaaca cccgctgacg
     1801 cgccctgacg ggcttgtctg ctcccggcat ccgcttacag acaagctgtg accgtctccg
     1861 ggagctgcat gtgtcagagg ttttcaccgt catcaccgaa acgcgcgagg cagctgcggt
     1921 aaagctcatc agcgtggtcg tgaagcgatt cacagatgtc tgcctgttca tccgcgtcca
     1981 gctcgttgag tttctccaga agcgttaatg tctggcttct gataaagcgg gccatgttaa
     2041 gggcggtttt ttcctgtttg gtcactgatg cctccgtgta agggggattt ctgttcatgg
     2101 gggtaatgat accgatgaaa cgagagagga tgctcacgat acgggttact gatgatgaac
     2161 atgcccggtt actggaacgt tgtgagggta aacaactggc ggtatggatg cggcgggacc
     2221 agagaaaaat cactcagggt caatgccagc gcttcgttaa tacagatgta ggtgttccac
     2281 agggtagcca gcagcatcct gcgatgcaga tccggaacat aatggtgcag ggcgctgact
     2341 tccgcgtttc cagactttac gaaacacgga aaccgaagac cattcatgtt gttgctcagg
     2401 tcgcagacgt tttgcagcag cagtcgcttc acgttcgctc gcgtatcggt gattcattct
     2461 gctaaccagt aaggcaaccc cgccagccta gccgggtcct caacgacagg agcacgatca
     2521 tgcgcacccg tggccaggac ccaacgctgc ccgagatgcg ccgcgtgcgg ctgctggaga
     2581 tggcggacgc gatggatatg ttctgccaag ggttggtttg cgcattcaca gttctccgca
     2641 agaattgatt ggctccaatt cttggagtgg tgaatccgtt agcgaggtgc cgccggcttc
     2701 cattcaggtc gaggtggccc ggctccatgc accgcgacgc aacgcgggga ggcagacaag
     2761 gtatagggcg gcgcctacaa tccatgccaa cccgttccat gtgctcgccg aggcggcata
     2821 aatcgccgtg acgatcagcg gtccagtgat cgaagttagg ctggtaagag ccgcgagcga
     2881 tccttgaagc tgtccctgat ggtcgtcatc tacctgcctg gacagcatgg cctgcaacgc
     2941 gggcatcccg atgccgccgg aagcgagaag aatcataatg gggaaggcca tccagcctcg
     3001 cgtcgcgaac gccagcaaga cgtagcccag cgcgtcggcc gccatgccgg cgataatggc
     3061 ctgcttctcg ccgaaacgtt tggtggcggg accagtgacg aaggcttgag cgagggcgtg
     3121 caagattccg aataccgcaa gcgacaggcc gatcatcgtc gcgctccagc gaaagcggtc
     3181 ctcgccgaaa atgacccaga gcgctgccgg cacctgtcct acgagttgca tgataaagaa
     3241 gacagtcata agtgcggcga cgatagtcat gccccgcgcc caccggaagg agctgactgg
     3301 gttgaaggct ctcaagggca tcggtcgacg ctctccctta tgcgactcct gcattaggaa
     3361 gcagcccagt agtaggttga ggccgttgag caccgccgcc gcaaggaatg gtgcatgcaa
     3421 ggagatggcg cccaacagtc ccccggccac ggggcctgcc accataccca cgccgaaaca
     3481 agcgctcatg agcccgaagt ggcgagcccg atcttcccca tcggtgatgt cggcgatata
     3541 ggcgccagca accgcacctg tggcgccggt gatgccggcc acgatgcgtc cggcgtagag
     3601 gatcgcgacc gccataatgt gcctgtcaaa tggacgaagc agggattctg caaaccctat
     3661 gctactccct cgagccgtca attgtctgat tcgttaccaa ttatgacaac ttgacggcta
     3721 catcattcac tttttcttca caaccggcac ggaactcgct cgggctggcc ccggtgcatt
     3781 ttttaaatac ccgcgagaaa tagagttgat cgtcaaaacc aacattgcga ccgacggtgg
     3841 cgataggcat ccgggtggtg ctcaaaagca gcttcgcctg gctgatacgt tggtcctcgc
     3901 gccagcttaa gacgctaatc cctaactgct ggcggaaaag atgtgacaga cgcgacggcg
     3961 acaagcaaac atgctgtgcg acgctggcta tatcaaaatt gctgtctgcc aggtgatcgc
     4021 tgatgtactg acaagcctcg cgtacccgat tatccatcgg tggatggagc gactcgttaa
     4081 tcgcttccat gcgccgcagt aacaattgct caagcagatt tatcgccagc agctccgaat
     4141 agcgcccttc cccttgcccg gcgttaatga tttgcccaaa caggtcgctg aaatgcggct
     4201 ggtgcgcttc atccgggcga aagaaccccg tattggcaaa gattgacggc cagttaagcc
     4261 attcatgcca gtaggcgcgc ggacgaaagt aaacccactg gtgataccat tcgcgagcct
     4321 ccggatgacg accgtagtga tgaatctctc ctggcgggaa cagcaaaata tcacccggtc
     4381 ggcaaacaaa ttctcgtccc tgatttttca ccaccccctg accgcgaatg gtgagattga
     4441 gaatataacc tttcattccc agcggtcggt cgataaaaaa atcgagataa ccgttggcct
     4501 caatcggcgt taaacccgcc accagatggg cattaaacga gtatcccggc agcaggggat
     4561 cattttgcgc ttcagccata cttttcatac tcccgccatt cagagaagaa accaattgtc
     4621 catattgcat cagacattgc cgtcactgcg tcttttactg gctcttctcg ctaaccaaac
     4681 cggtaacccc gcttattaaa agcattctgt aacaaagcgg gaccaaagcc atgacaaaaa
     4741 cgcgtaacaa aagtgtctat aatcacggca gaaaagtcca cattgattat ttgcacggcg
     4801 tcacactttg ctatgccata gcatttttat ccataagatt agcggatctt acctgacgct
     4861 ttttatcgca actctctact gtttctccat acccgttttt ttgggctatt aattaagcgg
     4921 ccgccctgca ggactcgagt tctagaaata attttgttta actttaagaa ggagatatac
     4981 atatgaaatc ttctcaccat caccatcacc atgaaaacct gtacttccaa tccaatattg
     5041 gaagtggata acggatccgc gatcgcggcg cgccacctgg tggccggcct ggctgttttg
     5101 gcggatgaga gaagattttc agcctgatac agattaaatc agaacgcaga agcggtctga
     5161 taaaacagaa tttgcctggc ggcagtagcg cggtggtccc acctgacccc atgccgaact
     5221 cagaagtgaa acgccgtagc gccgatggta gtgtggggtc tccccatgcg agagtaggga
     5281 actgccaggc atcaaataaa acgaaaggct cagtcgaaag actgggcctt tcgttttatc
     5341 tgttgtttgt cggtgaacta attcttgaag acgaaagggc ctcgtgatac gcctattttt
     5401 ataggttaat gtcatgataa taatggtttc ttagacgtca ggtggcactt ttcggggaaa
     5461 tgtgcgcgga acccctattt gtttattttt ctaaatacat tcaaatatgt atccgctcat
     5521 gagacaataa ccctgataaa tgcttcaata acattgaaaa aggaagagta tgagtattca
     5581 acatttccgt gtcgccctta ttcccttttt tgcggcattt tgccttcctg tttttgctca
     5641 cccagaaacg ctggtgaaag taaaagatgc tgaagatcag ttgggtgcac gagtgggtta
     5701 catcgaactg gatctcaaca gcggtaagat ccttgagagt tt
//
