LOCUS       Exported 5742 bp ds-DNA circular SYN 26-JAN-2023
DEFINITION  synthetic circular DNA
ACCESSION   .
VERSION     .
KEYWORDS    pBAD His6 TEV LIC transfer vector (8BT)
SOURCE      synthetic DNA construct
  ORGANISM  synthetic DNA construct
REFERENCE   1 (bases 1 to 5742)
  TITLE     8-series E. coli arabinose expression vectors
  JOURNAL   Unpublished
REFERENCE   2 (bases 1 to 5742)
  AUTHORS   .
  TITLE     Direct Submission
  JOURNAL   Exported Jan 26, 2023 from SnapGene Server 1.1.58
            http://www.snapgene.com
FEATURES             Location/Qualifiers
     source          1..5742
                     /organism="synthetic DNA construct"
                     /mol_type="other DNA"
     terminator      21..67
                     /label=rrnB T1 terminator
                     /note="transcription terminator T1 from the E. coli rrnB
                     gene"
     primer_bind     220..237
                     /label=pBAD Reverse
                     /note="For vectors with E. coli araBAD promoter, reverse
                     primer"
     CDS             complement(327..347)
                     /codon_start=1
                     /product="tobacco etch virus (TEV) protease recognition and
                     cleavage site"
                     /label=TEV site
                     /translation="ENLYFQS"
     CDS             complement(348..365)
                     /codon_start=1
                     /product="6xHis affinity tag"
                     /label=6xHis
                     /translation="HHHHHH"
     RBS             385..407
                     /note="efficient ribosome binding site from bacteriophage
                     T7 gene 10 (Olins and Rangwala, 1989)"
     promoter        complement(470..754)
                     /gene="araBAD"
                     /label=araBAD promoter
                     /note="promoter of the L-arabinose operon of E. coli; the
                     araC regulatory gene is transcribed in the opposite
                     direction (Guzman et al., 1995)"
     primer_bind     complement(528..547)
                     /label=pBAD Forward
                     /note="For vectors with E. coli araBAD promoter, forward
                     primer"
     CDS             781..1659
                     /codon_start=1
                     /gene="araC"
                     /product="L-arabinose regulatory protein"
                     /label=araC
                     /translation="MAEAQNDPLLPGYSFNAHLVAGLTPIEANGYLDFFIDRPLGMKGY
                     ILNLTIRGQGVVKNQGREFVCRPGDILLFPPGEIHHYGRHPEAREWYHQWVYFRPRAYW
                     HEWLNWPSIFANTGFFRPDEAHQPHFSDLFGQIINAGQGEGRYSELLAINLLEQLLLRR
                     MEAINESLHPPMDNRVREACQYISDHLADSNFDIASVAQHVCLSPSRLSRLFRQQLGIS
                     VLSWREDQRISQAKLLLSTTRMPIATVGRNVGFDDQLYFSRVFKKCTGASPSEFRAGCE
                     EKVNDVAVKLS"
     primer_bind     complement(1818..1837)
                     /label=pBRrevBam
                     /note="pBR322 vectors, tet region, downstream of BamHI,
                     reverse primer"
     CDS             3295..3486
                     /codon_start=1
                     /gene="rop"
                     /product="Rop protein, which maintains plasmids at low copy
                     number"
                     /label=rop
                     /translation="MTKQEKTALNMARFIRSQTLTLLEKLNELDADEQADICESLHDHA
                     DELYRSCLARFGDDGENL"
     primer_bind     complement(3480..3502)
                     /label=pGEX 3'
                     /note="pGEX vectors, reverse primer"
     misc_feature    3588..3728
                     /label=bom
                     /note="basis of mobility region from pBR322"
     primer_bind     3643..3662
                     /label=pRS-marker
                     /note="pRS vectors, use to sequence yeast selectable
                     marker"
     primer_bind     complement(3743..3760)
                     /label=L4440
                     /note="L4440 vector, forward primer"
     rep_origin      complement(3914..4502)
                     /direction=LEFT
                     /label=ori
                     /note="high-copy-number ColE1/pMB1/pBR322/pUC origin of
                     replication"
     primer_bind     complement(3994..4013)
                     /label=pBR322ori-F
                     /note="pBR322 origin, forward primer"
     CDS             complement(4672..5532)
                     /codon_start=1
                     /gene="bla"
                     /product="beta-lactamase"
                     /label=AmpR
                     /note="confers resistance to ampicillin, carbenicillin, and
                     related antibiotics"
                     /translation="MSIQHFRVALIPFFAAFCLPVFAHPETLVKVKDAEDQLGARVGYI
                     ELDLNSGKILESFRPEERFPMMSTFKVLLCGAVLSRVDAGQEQLGRRIHYSQNDLVEYS
                     PVTEKHLTDGMTVRELCSAAITMSDNTAANLLLTTIGGPKELTAFLHNMGDHVTRLDRW
                     EPELNEAIPNDERDTTMPAAMATTLRKLLTGELLTLASRQQLIDWMEADKVAGPLLRSA
                     LPAGWFIADKSGAGERGSRGIIAALGPDGKPSRIVVIYTTGSQATMDERNRQIAEIGAS
                     LIKHW"
     primer_bind     5295..5314
                     /label=Amp-R
                     /note="Ampicillin resistance gene, reverse primer"
     promoter        complement(5533..5637)
                     /gene="bla"
                     /label=AmpR promoter
     primer_bind     5705..5723
                     /label=pBRforEco
                     /note="pBR322 vectors, upsteam of EcoRI site, forward
                     primer"
ORIGIN
        1 agttcaccga caaacaacag ataaaacgaa aggcccagtc tttcgactga gcctttcgtt
       61 ttatttgatg cctggcagtt ccctactctc gcatggggag accccacact accatcggcg
      121 ctacggcgtt tcacttctga gttcggcatg gggtcaggtg ggaccaccgc gctactgccg
      181 ccaggcaaat tctgttttat cagaccgctt ctgcgttctg atttaatctg tatcaggctg
      241 aaaatcttct ctcatccgcc aaaacagcca ggccggccac caggtggcgc gccgcgatcg
      301 cggatccgtt atccacttcc aatattggat tggaagtaca ggttttcatg gtgatggtga
      361 tggtgagaag atttcatatg tatatctcct tcttaaagtt aaacaaaatt atttctagaa
      421 ctcgagtcct gcagggcggc cgcttaatta atagcccaaa aaaacgggta tggagaaaca
      481 gtagagagtt gcgataaaaa gcgtcaggta agatccgcta atcttatgga taaaaatgct
      541 atggcatagc aaagtgtgac gccgtgcaaa taatcaatgt ggacttttct gccgtgatta
      601 tagacacttt tgttacgcgt ttttgtcatg gctttggtcc cgctttgtta cagaatgctt
      661 ttaataagcg gggttaccgg tttggttagc gagaagagcc agtaaaagac gcagtgacgg
      721 caatgtctga tgcaatatgg acaattggtt tcttctctga atggcgggag tatgaaaagt
      781 atggctgaag cgcaaaatga tcccctgctg ccgggatact cgtttaatgc ccatctggtg
      841 gcgggtttaa cgccgattga ggccaacggt tatctcgatt tttttatcga ccgaccgctg
      901 ggaatgaaag gttatattct caatctcacc attcgcggtc agggggtggt gaaaaatcag
      961 ggacgagaat ttgtttgccg accgggtgat attttgctgt tcccgccagg agagattcat
     1021 cactacggtc gtcatccgga ggctcgcgaa tggtatcacc agtgggttta ctttcgtccg
     1081 cgcgcctact ggcatgaatg gcttaactgg ccgtcaatct ttgccaatac ggggttcttt
     1141 cgcccggatg aagcgcacca gccgcatttc agcgacctgt ttgggcaaat cattaacgcc
     1201 gggcaagggg aagggcgcta ttcggagctg ctggcgataa atctgcttga gcaattgttg
     1261 ctgcggcgca tggaagcgat taacgagtcg ctccatccac cgatggataa tcgggtacgc
     1321 gaggcttgtc agtacatcag cgatcacctg gcagacagca attttgatat agccagcgtc
     1381 gcacagcatg tttgcttgtc gccgtcgcgt ctgtcacgtc ttttccgcca gcagttaggg
     1441 attagcgtct taagctggcg cgaggaccaa cgtatcagcc aggcgaagct gcttttgagc
     1501 accacccgga tgcctatcgc caccgtcggt cgcaatgttg gttttgacga tcaactctat
     1561 ttctcgcggg tatttaaaaa atgcaccggg gccagcccga gcgagttccg tgccggttgt
     1621 gaagaaaaag tgaatgatgt agccgtcaag ttgtcataat tggtaacgaa tcagacaatt
     1681 gacggctcga gggagtagca tagggtttgc agaatccctg cttcgtccat ttgacgggca
     1741 cattatggcg gtcgcgatcc tctacgccgg acgcatcgtg gccggcatca ccggcgccac
     1801 aggtgcggtt gctggcgcct atatcgccga catcaccgat ggggaagatc gggctcgcca
     1861 cttcgggctc atgagcgctt gtttcggcgt gggtatggtg gcaggccccg tggccggggg
     1921 actgttgggc gccatctcct tgcatgcacc attccttgcg gcggcggtgc tcaacggcct
     1981 caacctacta ctgggctgct tcctaatgca ggagtcgcat aagggagagc gtcgaccgat
     2041 gcccttgaga gccttcaacc cagtcagctc cttccggtgg gcgcggggca tgactatcgt
     2101 cgccgcactt atgactgtct tctttatcat gcaactcgta ggacaggtgc cggcagcgct
     2161 ctgggtcatt ttcggcgagg accgctttcg ctggagcgcg acgatgatcg gcctgtcgct
     2221 tgcggtattc ggaatcttgc acgccctcgc tcaagccttc gtcactggtc ccgccaccaa
     2281 acgtttcggc gagaagcagg ccattatcgc cggcatggcg gccgacgcgc tgggctacgt
     2341 cttgctggcg ttcgcgacgc gaggctggat ggccttcccc attatgattc ttctcgcttc
     2401 cggcggcatc gggatgcccg cgttgcaggc catgctgtcc aggcaggtag atgacgacca
     2461 tcagggacag cttcaaggat cgctcgcggc tcttaccagc ctaacttcga tcattggacc
     2521 gctgatcgtc acggcgattt atgccgcctc ggcgagcaca tggaacgggt tggcatggat
     2581 tgtaggcgcc gccctatacc ttgtctgcct ccccgcgttg cgtcgcggtg catggagccg
     2641 ggccacctcg acctgaatgg aagccggcgg cacctcgcta acggattcac cactccaaga
     2701 attggagcca atcaattctt gcggagaact gtgaatgcgc aaaccaaccc ttggcagaac
     2761 atatccatcg cgtccgccat ctccagcagc cgcacgcggc gcatctcggg cagcgttggg
     2821 tcctggccac gggtgcgcat gatcgtgctc ctgtcgttga ggacccggct aggctggcgg
     2881 ggttgcctta ctggttagca gaatgaatca ccgatacgcg agcgaacgtg aagcgactgc
     2941 tgctgcaaaa cgtctgcgac ctgagcaaca acatgaatgg tcttcggttt ccgtgtttcg
     3001 taaagtctgg aaacgcggaa gtcagcgccc tgcaccatta tgttccggat ctgcatcgca
     3061 ggatgctgct ggctaccctg tggaacacct acatctgtat taacgaagcg ctggcattga
     3121 ccctgagtga tttttctctg gtcccgccgc atccataccg ccagttgttt accctcacaa
     3181 cgttccagta accgggcatg ttcatcatca gtaacccgta tcgtgagcat cctctctcgt
     3241 ttcatcggta tcattacccc catgaacaga aatccccctt acacggaggc atcagtgacc
     3301 aaacaggaaa aaaccgccct taacatggcc cgctttatca gaagccagac attaacgctt
     3361 ctggagaaac tcaacgagct ggacgcggat gaacaggcag acatctgtga atcgcttcac
     3421 gaccacgctg atgagcttta ccgcagctgc ctcgcgcgtt tcggtgatga cggtgaaaac
     3481 ctctgacaca tgcagctccc ggagacggtc acagcttgtc tgtaagcgga tgccgggagc
     3541 agacaagccc gtcagggcgc gtcagcgggt gttggcgggt gtcggggcgc agccatgacc
     3601 cagtcacgta gcgatagcgg agtgtatact ggcttaacta tgcggcatca gagcagattg
     3661 tactgagagt gcaccatatg cggtgtgaaa taccgcacag atgcgtaagg agaaaatacc
     3721 gcatcaggcg ctcttccgct tcctcgctca ctgactcgct gcgctcggtc gttcggctgc
     3781 ggcgagcggt atcagctcac tcaaaggcgg taatacggtt atccacagaa tcaggggata
     3841 acgcaggaaa gaacatgtga gcaaaaggcc agcaaaaggc caggaaccgt aaaaaggccg
     3901 cgttgctggc gtttttccat aggctccgcc cccctgacga gcatcacaaa aatcgacgct
     3961 caagtcagag gtggcgaaac ccgacaggac tataaagata ccaggcgttt ccccctggaa
     4021 gctccctcgt gcgctctcct gttccgaccc tgccgcttac cggatacctg tccgcctttc
     4081 tcccttcggg aagcgtggcg ctttctcata gctcacgctg taggtatctc agttcggtgt
     4141 aggtcgttcg ctccaagctg ggctgtgtgc acgaaccccc cgttcagccc gaccgctgcg
     4201 ccttatccgg taactatcgt cttgagtcca acccggtaag acacgactta tcgccactgg
     4261 cagcagccac tggtaacagg attagcagag cgaggtatgt aggcggtgct acagagttct
     4321 tgaagtggtg gcctaactac ggctacacta gaaggacagt atttggtatc tgcgctctgc
     4381 tgaagccagt taccttcgga aaaagagttg gtagctcttg atccggcaaa caaaccaccg
     4441 ctggtagcgg tggttttttt gtttgcaagc agcagattac gcgcagaaaa aaaggatctc
     4501 aagaagatcc tttgatcttt tctacggggt ctgacgctca gtggaacgaa aactcacgtt
     4561 aagggatttt ggtcatgaga ttatcaaaaa ggatcttcac ctagatcctt ttaaattaaa
     4621 aatgaagttt taaatcaatc taaagtatat atgagtaaac ttggtcccgg gttaccaatg
     4681 cttaatcagt gaggcaccta tctcagcgat ctgtctattt cgttcatcca tagttgcctg
     4741 actccccgtc gtgtagataa ctacgatacg ggagggctta ccatctggcc ccagtgctgc
     4801 aatgataccg cgagacccac gctcaccggc tccagattta tcagcaataa accagccagc
     4861 cggaagggcc gagcgcagaa gtggtcctgc aactttatcc gcctccatcc agtctattaa
     4921 ttgttgccgg gaagctagag taagtagttc gccagttaat agtttgcgca acgttgttgc
     4981 cattgctgca ggcatcgtgg tgtcacgctc gtcgtttggt atggcttcat tcagctccgg
     5041 ttcccaacga tcaaggcgag ttacatgatc ccccatgttg tgcaaaaaag cggttagctc
     5101 cttcggtcct ccgatcgttg tcagaagtaa gttggccgca gtgttatcac tcatggttat
     5161 ggcagcactg cataattctc ttactgtcat gccatccgta agatgctttt ctgtgactgg
     5221 tgagtactca accaagtcat tctgagaata gtgtatgcgg cgaccgagtt gctcttgccc
     5281 ggcgtcaaca cgggataata ccgcgccaca tagcagaact ttaaaagtgc tcatcattgg
     5341 aaaacgttct tcggggcgaa aactctcaag gatcttaccg ctgttgagat ccagttcgat
     5401 gtaacccact cgtgcaccca actgatcttc agcatctttt actttcacca gcgtttctgg
     5461 gtgagcaaaa acaggaaggc aaaatgccgc aaaaaaggga ataagggcga cacggaaatg
     5521 ttgaatactc atactcttcc tttttcaatg ttattgaagc atttatcagg gttattgtct
     5581 catgagcgga tacatatttg aatgtattta gaaaaataaa caaatagggg ttccgcgcac
     5641 atttccccga aaagtgccac ctgacgtcta agaaaccatt attatcatga cattaaccta
     5701 taaaaatagg cgtatcacga ggccctttcg tcttcaagaa tt
//
