>Addgene plasmid #48279 | pBAD His6 TEV LIC transfer vector (8BT) | addgene partial sequence | sequence record 71602 | pTrcHis-R 5'-cttctgcgttctgatttaatctg-3'
AATCTTCTCTCATCCGCCAAAACAGCCAGGCCGGCCACCAGGTGGCGCGCCGCGATCGCGGATCCGTTAT
CCACTTCCAATATTGGATTGGAAGTACAGGTTTTCATGGTGATGGTGATGGTGAGAAGATTTCATATGTA
TATCTCCTTCTTAAAGTTAAACAAAATTATTTCTAGAACTCGAGTCCTGCAGGGCGGCCGCTTAATTAAT
AGCCCAAAAAAACGGGTATGGAGAAACAGTAGAGAGTTGCGATAAAAAGCGTCAGGTAAGATCCGCTAAT
CTTATGGATAAAAATGCTATGGCATAGCAAAGTGTGACGCCGTGCAAATAATCAATGTGGACTTTTCTGC
CGTGATTATAGACACTTTTGTTACGCGTTTTTGTCATGGCTTTGGTCCCGCTTTGTTACAGAATGCTTTT
AATAAGCGGGGTTACCGGTTTGGTTAGCGAGAAGAGCCAGTAAAAGACGCAGTGACGGCAATGTCTGATG
CAATATGGACAATTGGTTTCTTCTCTGAATGGCGGGAGTATGAAAAGTATGGCTGAAGCGCAAAATGATC
CCCTGCTGCCGGGATACTCGTTTAATGCCCATCTGGTGGCGGGTTTAACGCCGATTGAGGCCAACGGTTA
TCTCGATTTTTTTATCGACCGACCGCTGGGAATGAAAGGTTATATTCTCAATCTCACCATTCGCGGTCAG
GGGGTGGTGAAAAATCAGGGACGAGAATTTGTTTGCCGACCGGGTGATATTTTGCTGTTCCCGCCAGGAG
AGATTCATCACTACGGTCGTCATCCGGAGGCTCGCGAATGGTATCACCAGTGGGTTTACTTTCGTCCGCG
CGCCTACTGGCATGAATGGCTTAACTGGCCGTCAATCTTTGCCAATACGGGGTTCTTTCGCCCGGATGAA
GCGCACCAGCCGCATTTCAGCGACCTGTTTGGGCAAATCATTAACGCCGGGCAAGGGGAAGGGCGCTATT
CGGAGCTGCTGGCGATAAATCTGCTTGAGCAATTGTTGCTGCGGCGCATGGAAGCGATTAACGAGTCGCT
CCATCCACCGATGGATAATCGGGTACGCGAGGCTTGTCAGTACATCAGCGATCACCTGGCA
